Addgene plasmid #77291: PKLR gRNA (BRDN0001148897)
Purpose: 3rd generation lentiviral gRNA plasmid targeting human PKLR
Depositing lab: John Doench & David Root. Depositing organization: Broad Institute. Publication: Optimized sgRNA design to maximize activity and minimize off-target effects of CRISPR-Cas9. Doench JG, Fusi N, Sullender M, Hegde M, Vaimberg EW, Donovan KF, Smith I, Tothova Z, Wilen C, Orchard R, Virgin HW, Listgarten J, Root DE. Nat Biotechnol. 2016 Jan 18. doi: 10.1038/nbt.3437. PubMed 26780180.
Backbone
  Vector backbone: lentiGuide-Puro
  Backbone manufacturer: Zhang Lab (Addgene plasmid # 52963)
  Vector type: Mammalian Expression, Lentiviral, CRISPR
  Selectable markers: Puromycin
Growth in bacteria
  Bacterial resistance: Ampicillin, 100 μg/mL
  Growth temperature: 37°C
  Growth strain: DH5alpha
  Copy number: High Copy
Gene/Insert
  Gene/Insert name: PKLR (alt names: PKLR; NM_000298.5)
  gRNA/shRNA sequence: GCACGACCCGGACAATATTG
  Species: H. sapiens (human)
  Entrez Gene: PKLR (a.k.a. CNSHA2, PK1, PKL, PKRL, RPK)
  Promoter: hU6
  Cloning method: Unknown
  Sequencing primers: 5′ U6-F; 3′ pS2-R
Terms and licenses: Academic/Nonprofit Terms; Industry Terms: Not Available to Industry
Depositor comments: The gRNA was designed to target the following Genbank reference sequence(s): NM_000298.5,NM_181871.3. Note that this plasmid does NOT contain Cas9. It should be used in conjunction with lentiCas9-Blast (Addgene #52962) or otherwise with cell lines already expressing Cas9. Browse the full kinome gRNA library at http://www.addgene.org/pooled-library/broadgpp-human-kinome/ or visit http://www.broadinstitute.org/rnai/public/ for detailed protocols and information.
How to cite: PKLR gRNA (BRDN0001148897) was a gift from John Doench & David Root (Addgene plasmid # 77291 ; http://n2t.net/addgene:77291 ; RRID:Addgene_77291)
