[The description below was written by a language model from this plasmid's Addgene catalogue record and pLannotate feature annotations shown in this document.]
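Description:
PKLR gRNA (BRDN0001148897) is a third-generation lentiviral CRISPR guide plasmid built on the lentiGuide-Puro backbone, carrying a single guide RNA directed against human PKLR, the gene for liver/red-cell pyruvate kinase. The assembled sequence is about 8.3 kb. In bacteria it is maintained as a high-copy plasmid through a ColE1/pUC-type origin and selected with ampicillin via the β-lactamase gene. An f1 origin, an SV40 origin with its poly(A) signal, and remnants of lac and T7/T3 cloning elements are also present in the backbone.

The viral portion begins with an RSV promoter fused to a truncated HIV-1 5' LTR, which drives Tat-independent transcription of the genomic RNA in packaging cells. This is followed by the Ψ packaging signal with a partial gag sequence and the Rev response element for nuclear export. Downstream, a human U6 RNA polymerase III promoter expresses the PKLR-targeting spacer joined to the Streptococcus pyogenes Cas9 guide scaffold, and a cPPT/CTS element follows to aid nuclear import of the provirus. A second cassette uses the EF-1α core promoter with its first intron to express puromycin N-acetyltransferase, allowing selection of transduced mammalian cells. A WPRE boosts transcript expression, and a U3-deleted 3' LTR makes the integrated provirus self-inactivating.

The plasmid does not encode Cas9, so it must be paired with a separate Cas9 vector or used in cells that already express the nuclease. The guide was designed against two PKLR reference transcripts. It is an individual clone corresponding to a human kinome gRNA library and is intended for Cas9-mediated targeting of PKLR in human cells.
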