Features (pLannotate 1.2.2; 29 found; start..end, strand, type, name):
     14..80      +  CDS            small t antigen (fragment): SV40 (simian virus 40) small t antigen
    106..317     +  promoter       EF-1α core promoter: core promoter for human elongation factor EF-1α
    318..1256    +  intron         EF-1α intron A: intron upstream of the start codon of human EF-1α
   1278..1877    +  CDS            PuroR (fragment): puromycin N-acetyltransferase; pac from Streptomyces; confers resistance to puromycin
   1893..2481    +  misc_feature   WPRE: woodchuck hepatitis virus posttranscriptional regulatory element
   2532..2551    +  misc_feature   cPPT/CTS (fragment): central polypurine tract and central termination sequence of HIV-1
   2553..2786    +  LTR            3' LTR (ΔU3): self-inactivating 3' long terminal repeat (LTR) from HIV-1
   2864..2985    +  polyA_signal   SV40 poly(A) signal: SV40 polyadenylation signal
   3025..3160    +  rep_origin     SV40 ori: SV40 origin of replication
   3181..3199    -  promoter       T7 promoter: promoter for bacteriophage T7 RNA polymerase
   3207..3362    +  CDS            lacZα (fragment): LacZα fragment of β-galactosidase; lacZ fragment
   3367..3795    +  rep_origin     f1 ori (sequence partly withheld): f1 bacteriophage origin of replication; arrow indicates direction of (+) strand synthesis
   3848..3952    +  promoter       AmpR promoter: bla
   3953..4813    +  CDS            AmpR: β-lactamase; bla; confers resistance to ampicillin, carbenicillin, and related antibiotics
   4984..5572    +  rep_origin     ori: high-copy-number ColE1/pMB1/pBR322/pUC origin of replication
   5755..5847    +  CDS            lacI (fragment): lac repressor; lacI; The lac repressor binds to the lac operator to inhibit transcription in E. coli. This inhibition can be relieved by adding lactose or isopropyl-β-D-thiogalactopyranoside (IPTG).
   5860..5881    +  protein_bind   CAP binding site: CAP binding activates transcription in the presence of cAMP. E. coli catabolite activator protein
   5896..5926    +  promoter       lac promoter: promoter for the E. coli lac operon
   5934..5950    +  protein_bind   lac operator: The lac repressor binds to the lac operator to inhibit transcription in E. coli. This inhibition can be relieved by adding lactose or isopropyl-β-D-thiogalactopyranoside (IPTG). lac repressor encoded by lacI
   5995..6013    +  promoter       T3 promoter: promoter for bacteriophage T3 RNA polymerase
   6041..6267    +  promoter       RSV promoter: Rous sarcoma virus enhancer/promoter
   6268..6448    +  LTR            5' LTR (truncated): truncated 5' long terminal repeat (LTR) from HIV-1
   6495..6620    +  misc_feature   HIV-1 Ψ: packaging signal of human immunodeficiency virus type 1
   6604..6967    +  CDS            HIV-1 gag (fragment): gag protein from human immunodeficiency virus 1; gag
   7113..7346    +  misc_feature   RRE: The Rev response element (RRE) of HIV-1 allows for Rev-dependent mRNA export from the nucleus to the cytoplasm.
   7723..7749    +  CDS            Rev (fragment): human immunodeficiency virus 1 (HIV-1) Rev protein; rev; enhances nuclear export of unspliced and incompletely spliced viral mRNAs
   7753..7993    +  promoter       U6 promoter: RNA polymerase III promoter for human U6 snRNA
   8023..8098    +  misc_RNA       gRNA scaffold: guide RNA scaffold for the Streptococcus pyogenes CRISPR/Cas9 system
   8154..8271    +  misc_feature   cPPT/CTS: central polypurine tract and central termination sequence of HIV-1
>Addgene plasmid #77291 | PKLR gRNA (BRDN0001148897) | addgene full sequence | sequence record 187474 | Addgene Assembled Sequence
CCCGGGTGCAAAGATGGATAAAGTTTTAAACAGAGAGGAATCTTTGCAGCTAATGGACCTTCTAGGTCTT
GAAAGGAGTGGGAATTGGCTCCGGTGCCCGTCAGTGGGCAGAGCGCACATCGCCCACAGTCCCCGAGAAG
TTGGGGGGAGGGGTCGGCAATTGATCCGGTGCCTAGAGAAGGTGGCGCGGGGTAAACTGGGAAAGTGATG
TCGTGTACTGGCTCCGCCTTTTTCCCGAGGGTGGGGGAGAACCGTATATAAGTGCAGTAGTCGCCGTGAA
CGTTCTTTTTCGCAACGGGTTTGCCGCCAGAACACAGGTAAGTGCCGTGTGTGGTTCCCGCGGGCCTGGC
CTCTTTACGGGTTATGGCCCTTGCGTGCCTTGAATTACTTCCACCTGGCTGCAGTACGTGATTCTTGATC
CCGAGCTTCGGGTTGGAAGTGGGTGGGAGAGTTCGAGGCCTTGCGCTTAAGGAGCCCCTTCGCCTCGTGC
TTGAGTTGAGGCCTGGCCTGGGCGCTGGGGCCGCCGCGTGCGAATCTGGTGGCACCTTCGCGCCTGTCTC
GCTGCTTTCGATAAGTCTCTAGCCATTTAAAATTTTTGATGACCTGCTGCGACGCTTTTTTTCTGGCAAG
ATAGTCTTGTAAATGCGGGCCAAGATCTGCACACTGGTATTTCGGTTTTTGGGGCCGCGGGCGGCGACGG
GGCCCGTGCGTCCCAGCGCACATGTTCGGCGAGGCGGGGCCTGCGAGCGCGGCCACCGAGAATCGGACGG
GGGTAGTCTCAAGCTGGCCGGCCTGCTCTGGTGCCTGGCCTCGCGCCGCCGTGTATCGCCCCGCCCTGGG
CGGCAAGGCTGGCCCGGTCGGCACCAGTTGCGTGAGCGGAAAGATGGCCGCTTCCCGGCCCTGCTGCAGG
GAGCTCAAAATGGAGGACGCGGCGCTCGGGAGAGCGGGCGGGTGAGTCACCCACACAAAGGAAAAGGGCC
TTTCCGTCCTCAGCCGTCGCTTCATGTGACTCCACGGAGTACCGGGCGCCGTCCAGGCACCTCGATTAGT
TCTCGAGCTTTTGGAGTACGTCGTCTTTAGGTTGGGGGGAGGGGTTTTATGCGATGGAGTTTCCCCACAC
TGAGTGGGTGGAGACTGAAGTTAGGCCAGCTTGGCACTTGATGTAATTCTCCTTGGAATTTGCCCTTTTT
GAGTTTGGATCTTGGTTCATTCTCAAGCCTCAGACAGTGGTTCAAAGTTTTTTTCTTCCATTTCAGGTGT
CGTGACGTACGGCCACCATGACCGAGTACAAGCCCACGGTGCGCCTCGCCACCCGCGACGACGTCCCCAG
GGCCGTACGCACCCTCGCCGCCGCGTTCGCCGACTACCCCGCCACGCGCCACACCGTCGATCCGGACCGC
CACATCGAGCGGGTCACCGAGCTGCAAGAACTCTTCCTCACGCGCGTCGGGCTCGACATCGGCAAGGTGT
GGGTCGCGGACGACGGCGCCGCCGTGGCGGTCTGGACCACGCCGGAGAGCGTCGAAGCGGGGGCGGTGTT
CGCCGAGATCGGCCCGCGCATGGCCGAGTTGAGCGGTTCCCGGCTGGCCGCGCAGCAACAGATGGAAGGC
CTCCTGGCGCCGCACCGGCCCAAGGAGCCCGCGTGGTTCCTGGCCACCGTCGGAGTCTCGCCCGACCACC
AGGGCAAGGGTCTGGGCAGCGCCGTCGTGCTCCCCGGAGTGGAGGCGGCCGAGCGCGCCGGGGTGCCCGC
CTTCCTGGAGACCTCCGCGCCCCGCAACCTCCCCTTCTACGAGCGGCTCGGCTTCACCGTCACCGCCGAC
GTCGAGGTGCCCGAAGGACCGCGCACCTGGTGCATGACCCGCAAGCCCGGTGCCTGAACGCGTTAAGTCG
ACAATCAACCTCTGGATTACAAAATTTGTGAAAGATTGACTGGTATTCTTAACTATGTTGCTCCTTTTAC
GCTATGTGGATACGCTGCTTTAATGCCTTTGTATCATGCTATTGCTTCCCGTATGGCTTTCATTTTCTCC
TCCTTGTATAAATCCTGGTTGCTGTCTCTTTATGAGGAGTTGTGGCCCGTTGTCAGGCAACGTGGCGTGG
TGTGCACTGTGTTTGCTGACGCAACCCCCACTGGTTGGGGCATTGCCACCACCTGTCAGCTCCTTTCCGG
GACTTTCGCTTTCCCCCTCCCTATTGCCACGGCGGAACTCATCGCCGCCTGCCTTGCCCGCTGCTGGACA
GGGGCTCGGCTGTTGGGCACTGACAATTCCGTGGTGTTGTCGGGGAAATCATCGTCCTTTCCTTGGCTGC
TCGCCTGTGTTGCCACCTGGATTCTGCGCGGGACGTCCTTCTGCTACGTCCCTTCGGCCCTCAATCCAGC
GGACCTTCCTTCCCGCGGCCTGCTGCCGGCTCTGCGGCCTCTTCCGCGTCTTCGCCTTCGCCCTCAGACG
AGTCGGATCTCCCTTTGGGCCGCCTCCCCGCGTCGACTTTAAGACCAATGACTTACAAGGCAGCTGTAGA
TCTTAGCCACTTTTTAAAAGAAAAGGGGGGACTGGAAGGGCTAATTCACTCCCAACGAAGACAAGATCTG
CTTTTTGCTTGTACTGGGTCTCTCTGGTTAGACCAGATCTGAGCCTGGGAGCTCTCTGGCTAACTAGGGA
ACCCACTGCTTAAGCCTCAATAAAGCTTGCCTTGAGTGCTTCAAGTAGTGTGTGCCCGTCTGTTGTGTGA
CTCTGGTAACTAGAGATCCCTCAGACCCTTTTAGTCAGTGTGGAAAATCTCTAGCAGTACGTATAGTAGT
TCATGTCATCTTATTATTCAGTATTTATAACTTGCAAAGAAATGAATATCAGAGAGTGAGAGGAACTTGT
TTATTGCAGCTTATAATGGTTACAAATAAAGCAATAGCATCACAAATTTCACAAATAAAGCATTTTTTTC
ACTGCATTCTAGTTGTGGTTTGTCCAAACTCATCAATGTATCTTATCATGTCTGGCTCTAGCTATCCCGC
CCCTAACTCCGCCCATCCCGCCCCTAACTCCGCCCAGTTCCGCCCATTCTCCGCCCCATGGCTGACTAAT
TTTTTTTATTTATGCAGAGGCCGAGGCCGCCTCGGCCTCTGAGCTATTCCAGAAGTAGTGAGGAGGCTTT
TTTGGAGGCCTAGGGACGTACCCAATTCGCCCTATAGTGAGTCGTATTACGCGCGCTCACTGGCCGTCGT
TTTACAACGTCGTGACTGGGAAAACCCTGGCGTTACCCAACTTAATCGCCTTGCAGCACATCCCCCTTTC
GCCAGCTGGCGTAATAGCGAAGAGGCCCGCACCGATCGCCCTTCCCAACAGTTGCGCAGCCTGAATGGCG
AATGGG
[124 nt withheld, positions 3367-3490]
C
[91 nt withheld, positions 3492-3582]
A
[49 nt withheld, positions 3584-3632]
CCTTTGACGTTGGAGTCCACGTTCTTT
[37 nt withheld, positions 3660-3696]
ACCCTATCTCGGTCTATTCTTTTGATTTATAAGGGATTTTGCCGATTTCGGCCTATTGGTTAAAAAATGA
GCTGATTTAACAAAAATTTAACGCGAATTTTAACAAAATATTAACGCTTACAATTTAGGTGGCACTTTTC
GGGGAAATGTGCGCGGAACCCCTATTTGTTTATTTTTCTAAATACATTCAAATATGTATCCGCTCATGAG
ACAATAACCCTGATAAATGCTTCAATAATATTGAAAAAGGAAGAGTATGAGTATTCAACATTTCCGTGTC
GCCCTTATTCCCTTTTTTGCGGCATTTTGCCTTCCTGTTTTTGCTCACCCAGAAACGCTGGTGAAAGTAA
AAGATGCTGAAGATCAGTTGGGTGCACGAGTGGGTTACATCGAACTGGATCTCAACAGCGGTAAGATCCT
TGAGAGTTTTCGCCCCGAAGAACGTTTTCCAATGATGAGCACTTTTAAAGTTCTGCTATGTGGCGCGGTA
TTATCCCGTATTGACGCCGGGCAAGAGCAACTCGGTCGCCGCATACACTATTCTCAGAATGACTTGGTTG
AGTACTCACCAGTCACAGAAAAGCATCTTACGGATGGCATGACAGTAAGAGAATTATGCAGTGCTGCCAT
AACCATGAGTGATAACACTGCGGCCAACTTACTTCTGACAACGATCGGAGGACCGAAGGAGCTAACCGCT
TTTTTGCACAACATGGGGGATCATGTAACTCGCCTTGATCGTTGGGAACCGGAGCTGAATGAAGCCATAC
CAAACGACGAGCGTGACACCACGATGCCTGTAGCAATGGCAACAACGTTGCGCAAACTATTAACTGGCGA
ACTACTTACTCTAGCTTCCCGGCAACAATTAATAGACTGGATGGAGGCGGATAAAGTTGCAGGACCACTT
CTGCGCTCGGCCCTTCCGGCTGGCTGGTTTATTGCTGATAAATCTGGAGCCGGTGAGCGTGGGTCTCGCG
GTATCATTGCAGCACTGGGGCCAGATGGTAAGCCCTCCCGTATCGTAGTTATCTACACGACGGGGAGTCA
GGCAACTATGGATGAACGAAATAGACAGATCGCTGAGATAGGTGCCTCACTGATTAAGCATTGGTAACTG
TCAGACCAAGTTTACTCATATATACTTTAGATTGATTTAAAACTTCATTTTTAATTTAAAAGGATCTAGG
TGAAGATCCTTTTTGATAATCTCATGACCAAAATCCCTTAACGTGAGTTTTCGTTCCACTGAGCGTCAGA
CCCCGTAGAAAAGATCAAAGGATCTTCTTGAGATCCTTTTTTTCTGCGCGTAATCTGCTGCTTGCAAACA
AAAAAACCACCGCTACCAGCGGTGGTTTGTTTGCCGGATCAAGAGCTACCAACTCTTTTTCCGAAGGTAA
CTGGCTTCAGCAGAGCGCAGATACCAAATACTGTTCTTCTAGTGTAGCCGTAGTTAGGCCACCACTTCAA
GAACTCTGTAGCACCGCCTACATACCTCGCTCTGCTAATCCTGTTACCAGTGGCTGCTGCCAGTGGCGAT
AAGTCGTGTCTTACCGGGTTGGACTCAAGACGATAGTTACCGGATAAGGCGCAGCGGTCGGGCTGAACGG
GGGGTTCGTGCACACAGCCCAGCTTGGAGCGAACGACCTACACCGAACTGAGATACCTACAGCGTGAGCT
ATGAGAAAGCGCCACGCTTCCCGAAGGGAGAAAGGCGGACAGGTATCCGGTAAGCGGCAGGGTCGGAACA
GGAGAGCGCACGAGGGAGCTTCCAGGGGGAAACGCCTGGTATCTTTATAGTCCTGTCGGGTTTCGCCACC
TCTGACTTGAGCGTCGATTTTTGTGATGCTCGTCAGGGGGGCGGAGCCTATGGAAAAACGCCAGCAACGC
GGCCTTTTTACGGTTCCTGGCCTTTTGCTGGCCTTTTGCTCACATGTTCTTTCCTGCGTTATCCCCTGAT
TCTGTGGATAACCGTATTACCGCCTTTGAGTGAGCTGATACCGCTCGCCGCAGCCGAACGACCGAGCGCA
GCGAGTCAGTGAGCGAGGAAGCGGAAGAGCGCCCAATACGCAAACCGCCTCTCCCCGCGCGTTGGCCGAT
TCATTAATGCAGCTGGCACGACAGGTTTCCCGACTGGAAAGCGGGCAGTGAGCGCAACGCAATTAATGTG
AGTTAGCTCACTCATTAGGCACCCCAGGCTTTACACTTTATGCTTCCGGCTCGTATGTTGTGTGGAATTG
TGAGCGGATAACAATTTCACACAGGAAACAGCTATGACCATGATTACGCCAAGCGCGCAATTAACCCTCA
CTAAAGGGAACAAAAGCTGGAGCTGCAAGCTTAATGTAGTCTTATGCAATACTCTTGTAGTCTTGCAACA
TGGTAACGATGAGTTAGCAACATGCCTTACAAGGAGAGAAAAAGCACCGTGCATGCCGATTGGTGGAAGT
AAGGTGGTACGATCGTGCCTTATTAGGAAGGCAACAGACGGGTCTGACATGGATTGGACGAACCACTGAA
TTGCCGCATTGCAGAGATATTGTATTTAAGTGCCTAGCTCGATACATAAACGGGTCTCTCTGGTTAGACC
AGATCTGAGCCTGGGAGCTCTCTGGCTAACTAGGGAACCCACTGCTTAAGCCTCAATAAAGCTTGCCTTG
AGTGCTTCAAGTAGTGTGTGCCCGTCTGTTGTGTGACTCTGGTAACTAGAGATCCCTCAGACCCTTTTAG
TCAGTGTGGAAAATCTCTAGCAGTGGCGCCCGAACAGGGACTTGAAAGCGAAAGGGAAACCAGAGGAGCT
CTCTCGACGCAGGACTCGGCTTGCTGAAGCGCGCACGGCAAGAGGCGAGGGGCGGCGACTGGTGAGTACG
CCAAAAATTTTGACTAGCGGAGGCTAGAAGGAGAGAGATGGGTGCGAGAGCGTCAGTATTAAGCGGGGGA
GAATTAGATCGCGATGGGAAAAAATTCGGTTAAGGCCAGGGGGAAAGAAAAAATATAAATTAAAACATAT
AGTATGGGCAAGCAGGGAGCTAGAACGATTCGCAGTTAATCCTGGCCTGTTAGAAACATCAGAAGGCTGT
AGACAAATACTGGGACAGCTACAACCATCCCTTCAGACAGGATCAGAAGAACTTAGATCATTATATAATA
CAGTAGCAACCCTCTATTGTGTGCATCAAAGGATAGAGATAAAAGACACCAAGGAAGCTTTAGACAAGAT
AGAGGAAGAGCAAAACAAAAGTAAGACCACCGCACAGCAAGCGGCCGCTGATCTTCAGACCTGGAGGAGG
AGATATGAGGGACAATTGGAGAAGTGAATTATATAAATATAAAGTAGTAAAAATTGAACCATTAGGAGTA
GCACCCACCAAGGCAAAGAGAAGAGTGGTGCAGAGAGAAAAAAGAGCAGTGGGAATAGGAGCTTTGTTCC
TTGGGTTCTTGGGAGCAGCAGGAAGCACTATGGGCGCAGCGTCAATGACGCTGACGGTACAGGCCAGACA
ATTATTGTCTGGTATAGTGCAGCAGCAGAACAATTTGCTGAGGGCTATTGAGGCGCAACAGCATCTGTTG
CAACTCACAGTCTGGGGCATCAAGCAGCTCCAGGCAAGAATCCTGGCTGTGGAAAGATACCTAAAGGATC
AACAGCTCCTGGGGATTTGGGGTTGCTCTGGAAAACTCATTTGCACCACTGCTGTGCCTTGGAATGCTAG
TTGGAGTAATAAATCTCTGGAACAGATTTGGAATCACACGACCTGGATGGAGTGGGACAGAGAAATTAAC
AATTACACAAGCTTAATACACTCCTTAATTGAAGAATCGCAAAACCAGCAAGAAAAGAATGAACAAGAAT
TATTGGAATTAGATAAATGGGCAAGTTTGTGGAATTGGTTTAACATAACAAATTGGCTGTGGTATATAAA
ATTATTCATAATGATAGTAGGAGGCTTGGTAGGTTTAAGAATAGTTTTTGCTGTACTTTCTATAGTGAAT
AGAGTTAGGCAGGGATATTCACCATTATCGTTTCAGACCCACCTCCCAACCCCGAGGGGACCCAGAGAGG
GCCTATTTCCCATGATTCCTTCATATTTGCATATACGATACAAGGCTGTTAGAGAGATAATTAGAATTAA
TTTGACTGTAAACACAAAGATATTAGTACAAAATACGTGACGTAGAAAGTAATAATTTCTTGGGTAGTTT
GCAGTTTTAAAATTATGTTTTAAAATGGACTATCATATGCTTACCGTAACTTGAAAGTATTTCGATTTCT
TGGCTTTATATATCTTGTGGAAAGGACGAAACACCGGCACGACCCGGACAATATTGGTTTTAGAGCTAGA
AATAGCAAGTTAAAATAAGGCTAGTCCGTTATCAACTTGAAAAAGTGGCACCGAGTCGGTGCTTTTTTAA
GCTTGGCGTAACTAGATCTTGAGACAAATGGCAGTATTCATCCACAATTTTAAAAGAAAAGGGGGGATTG
GGGGGTACAGTGCAGGGGAAAGAATAGTAGACATAATAGCAACAGACATACAAACTAAAGAATTACAAAA
ACAAATTACAAAAATTCAAAATTTTCGGGTTTATTACAGGGACAGCAGAGATCCACTTTGGCGCCGGCTC
GAGGGGG
