>Addgene plasmid #77291 | PKLR gRNA (BRDN0001148897) | depositor partial sequence | sequence record 144751 | Target Sequence
GCACGACCCGGACAATATTG
