>Addgene plasmid #77291 | PKLR gRNA (BRDN0001148897) | addgene partial sequence | sequence record 187473 | hU6-F
CGTAGAAAGTAATAATTTCTTGGGTAGTTTGCAGTTTTAAAATTATGTTTTAAAATGGACTATCATATGC
TTACCGTAACTTGAAAGTATTTCGATTTCTTGGCTTTATATATCTTGTGGAAAGGACGAAACACCGGCAC
GACCCGGACAATATTGGTTTTAGAGCTAGAAATAGCAAGTTAAAATAAGGCTAGTCCGTTATCAACTTGA
AAAAGTGGCACCGAGTCGGTGCTTTTTTAAGCTTGGCGTAACTAGATCTTGAGACAAATGGCAGTATTCA
TCCACAATTTTAAAAGAAAAGGGGGGATTGGGGGGTACAGTGCAGGGGAAAGAATAGTAGACATAATAGC
AACAGACATACAAACTAAAGAATTACAAAAACAAATTACAAAAATTCAAAATTTTCGGGTTTATTACAGG
GACAGCAGAGATCCACTTTGGCGCCGGCTCGAGGGGGCCCGGGTGCAAAGATGGATAAAGTTTTAAACAG
AGAGGAATCTTTGCAGCTAATGGACCTTCTAGGTCTTGAAAGGAGTGGGAATTGGCTCCGGTGCCCGTCA
GTGGGCAGAG
